>Addgene plasmid #81665 | pDONR223_KRAS_p.G12V | addgene full sequence | sequence record 166545 | Addgene NGS Result
AAGATCAAAGGATCTTCTTGAGATCCTTTTTTTCTGCGCGTAATCTGCTGCTTGCAAACAAAAAAACCAC
CGCTACCAGCGGTGGTTTGTTTGCCGGATCAAGAGCTACCAACTCTTTTTCCGAAGGTAACTGGCTTCAG
CAGAGCGCAGATACCAAATACTGTTCTTCTAGTGTAGCCGTAGTTAGGCCACCACTTCAAGAACTCTGTA
GCACCGCCTACATACCTCGCTCTGCTAATCCTGTTACCAGTGGCTGCTGCCAGTGGCGATAAGTCGTGTC
TTACCGGGTTGGACTCAAGACGATAGTTACCGGATAAGGCGCAGCGGTCGGGCTGAACGGGGGGTTCGTG
CACACAGCCCAGCTTGGAGCGAACGACCTACACCGAACTGAGATACCTACAGCGTGAGCTATGAGAAAGC
GCCACGCTTCCCGAAGGGAGAAAGGCGGACAGGTATCCGGTAAGCGGCAGGGTCGGAACAGGAGAGCGCA
CGAGGGAGCTTCCAGGGGGAAACGCCTGGTATCTTTATAGTCCTGTCGGGTTTCGCCACCTCTGACTTGA
GCGTCGATTTTTGTGATGCTCGTCAGGGGGGCGGAGCCTATGGAAAAACGCCAGCAACGCGGCCTTTTTA
CGGTTCCTGGCCTTTTGCTGGCCTTTTGCTCACATGTTCTTTCCTGCGTTATCCCCTGATTCTGTGGATA
ACCGTATTACCGCCTTTGAGTGAGCTGATACCGCTCGCCGCAGCCGAACGACCGAGCGCAGCGAGTCAGT
GAGCGAGGAAGCGGAAGAGCGCCCAATACGCAAACCGCCTCTCCCCGCGCGTTGGCCGATTCATTAATGC
AGCTGGCACGACAGGTTTCCCGACTGGAAAGCGGGCAGTGAGCGCAACGCAATTAATACGCGTACCGCTA
GCCAGGAAGAGTTTGTAGAAACGCAAAAAGGCCATCCGTCAGGATGGCCTTCTGCTTAGTTTGATGCCTG
GCAGTTTATGGCGGGCGTCCTGCCCGCCACCCTCCGGGCCGTTGCTTCACAACGTTCAAATCCGCTCCCG
GCGGATTTGTCCTACTCAGGAGAGCGTTCACCGACAAACAACAGATAAAACGAAAGGCCCAGTCTTCCGA
CTGAGCCTTTCGTTTTATTTGATGCCTGGCAGTTCCCTACTCTCGCGTTAACGCTAGCATGGATGTTTTC
CCAGTCACGACGTTGTAAAACGACGGCCAGTCTTAAGCTCGGGCCCCAAATAATGATTTTATTTTGACTG
ATAGTGACCTGTTCGTTGCAACAAATTGATGAGCAATGCTTTTTTATAATGCCAACTTTGTACAAAAAAG
TTGGCACCATGACTGAATATAAACTTGTGGTAGTTGGAGCTGTTGGCGTAGGCAAGAGTGCCTTGACGAT
ACAGCTAATTCAGAATCATTTTGTGGACGAATATGATCCAACAATAGAGGATTCCTACAGGAAGCAAGTA
GTAATTGATGGAGAAACCTGTCTCTTGGATATTCTCGACACAGCAGGTCAAGAGGAGTACAGTGCAATGA
GGGACCAGTACATGAGGACTGGGGAGGGCTTTCTTTGTGTATTTGCCATAAATAATACTAAATCATTTGA
AGATATTCACCATTATAGAGAACAAATTAAAAGAGTTAAGGACTCTGAAGATGTACCTATGGTCCTAGTA
GGAAATAAATGTGATTTGCCTTCTAGAACAGTAGACACAAAACAGGCTCAGGACTTAGCAAGAAGTTATG
GAATTCCTTTTATTGAAACATCAGCAAAGACAAGACAGGGTGTTGATGATGCCTTCTATACATTAGTTCG
AGAAATTCGAAAACATAAAGAAAAGATGAGCAAAGATGGTAAAAAGAAGAAAAAGAAGTCAAAGACAAAG
TGTGTAATTATGTAATTGCCAACTTTCTTGTACAAAGTTGGCATTATAAGAAAGCATTGCTTATCAATTT
GTTGCAACGAACAGGTCACTATCAGTCAAAATAAAATCATTATTTGCCATCCAGCTGATATCCCCTATAG
TGAGTCGTATTACATGGTCATAGCTGTTTCCTGGCAGCTCTGGCCCGTGTCTCAAAATCTCTGATGTTAC
ATTGCACAAGATAAAAATATATCATCATGCCTCCTCTAGACCAGCCAGGACAGAAATGCCTCGACTTCGC
TGCTACCCAAGGTTGCCGGGTGACGCACACCGTGGAAACGGATGAAGGCACGAACCCAGTGGACATAAGC
CTGTTCGGTTCGTAAGCTGTAATGCAAGTAGCGTATGCGCTCACGCAACTGGTCCAGAACCTTGACCGAA
CGCAGCGGTGGTAACGGCGCAGTGGCGGTTTTCATGGCTTGTTATGACTGTTTTTTTGGGGTACAGTCTA
TGCCTCGGGCATCCAAGCAGCAAGCGCGTTACGCCGTGGGTCGATGTTTGATGTTATGGAGCAGCAACGA
TGTTACGCAGCAGGGCAGTCGCCCTAAAACAAAGTTAAACATTATGAGGGAAGCGGTGATCGCCGAAGTA
TCGACTCAACTATCAGAGGTAGTTGGCGTCATCGAGCGCCATCTCGAACCGACGTTGCTGGCCGTACATT
TGTACGGCTCCGCAGTGGATGGCGGCCTGAAGCCACACAGTGATATTGATTTGCTGGTTACGGTGACCGT
AAGGCTTGATGAAACAACGCGGCGAGCTTTGATCAACGACCTTTTGGAAACTTCGGCTTCCCCTGGAGAG
AGCGAGATTCTCCGCGCTGTAGAAGTCACCATTGTTGTGCACGACGACATCATTCCGTGGCGTTATCCAG
CTAAGCGCGAACTGCAATTTGGAGAATGGCAGCGCAATGACATTCTTGCAGGTATCTTCGAGCCAGCCAC
GATCGACATTGATCTGGCTATCTTGCTGACAAAAGCAAGAGAACATAGCGTTGCCTTGGTAGGTCCAGCG
GCGGAGGAACTCTTTGATCCGGTTCCTGAACAGGATCTATTTGAGGCGCTAAATGAAACCTTAACGCTAT
GGAACTCGCCGCCCGACTGGGCTGGCGATGAGCGAAATGTAGTGCTTACGTTGTCCCGCATTTGGTACAG
CGCAGTAACCGGCAAAATCGCGCCGAAGGATGTCGCTGCCGACTGGGCAATGGAGCGCCTGCCGGCCCAG
TATCAGCCCGTCATACTTGAAGCTAGACAGGCTTATCTTGGACAAGAAGAAGATCGCTTGGCCTCGCGCG
CAGATCAGTTGGAAGAATTTGTCCACTACGTGAAAGGCGAGATCACCAAGGTAGTCGGCAAATAACCCTC
GAGCCACCCATGACCAAAATCCCTTAACGTGAGTTACGCGTCGTTCCACTGAGCGTCAGACCCCGTAGAA
Features (pLannotate 1.2.2; 12 found; start..end, strand, type, name):
     18..606     +  rep_origin     ori: high-copy-number ColE1/pMB1/pBR322/pUC origin of replication
    789..881     +  CDS            lacI (fragment): lac repressor; lacI; The lac repressor binds to the lac operator to inhibit transcription in E. coli. This inhibition can be relieved by adding lactose or isopropyl-β-D-thiogalactopyranoside (IPTG).
    936..963     -  terminator     rrnB T2 terminator: transcription terminator T2 from the E. coli rrnB gene
   1095..1138    +  terminator     rrnB T1 terminator: Escherichia coli rrnB; transcription terminator T1 from the E. coli rrnB gene
   1185..1221    -  CDS            lacZα (fragment): LacZα fragment of β-galactosidase; lacZ fragment
   1238..1333    +  protein_bind   attL3: mutant version of attL; recombination site for the Gateway® LR reaction LR Clonase™
   1339..1905    +  CDS            K-Ras (G12V): human oncoprotein generated by the G12V mutation in the small GTPase K-Ras
   1910..2005    -  protein_bind   attL3: mutant version of attL; recombination site for the Gateway® LR reaction LR Clonase™
   2024..2042    -  promoter       T7 promoter: promoter for bacteriophage T7 RNA polymerase
   2232..2255    +  promoter       Pc promoter (fragment): intI1 (promoter lies within the coding sequence); class 1 integron promoter
   2431..2487    +  CDS            GmR (fragment): gentamycin acetyltransferase; aacC1; confers resistance to gentamycin
   2494..3285    +  CDS            SmR: aminoglycoside adenylyltransferase (Murphy, 1985); aadA; confers resistance to spectinomycin and streptomycin
