[The description below was written by a language model from this plasmid's Addgene catalogue record and pLannotate feature annotations shown in this document.]
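Description:
pDONR223_KRAS_p.G12V is a Gateway entry clone built on the Invitrogen pDONR223 backbone, carrying the human KRAS open reading frame (the catalogue's alternative name for the insert is an NM_ reference transcript accession) with the oncogenic G12V substitution. It is a small bacterial plasmid of about 3.4 kb, propagated in E. coli at high copy from a ColE1/pUC-type origin. Selection is by spectinomycin, through the aadA aminoglycoside adenylyltransferase gene (SmR). That gene sits downstream of a fragment of the class 1 integron Pc promoter and a short gentamicin-resistance gene remnant. Small lacI and lacZα fragments are also annotated as backbone remnants.

The K-Ras (G12V) coding sequence is flanked on both sides by attL recombination sites. The annotation software labels both as attL3, but they act as the pair of sites used in the LR Clonase reaction to move the ORF directionally into any compatible attR destination vector. The record lists no promoter for the insert, so the plasmid is not meant for expression itself. rrnB T1 and T2 terminators lie upstream of the cassette and insulate it from read-through transcription. A T7 promoter on the opposite strand lies just beyond the downstream att site. The depositor describes the clone as "closed", meaning a stop codon immediately follows the insert. The ORF will therefore yield native C-terminal protein and cannot be fused to C-terminal tags supplied by a destination vector.

The construct belongs to the Target Accelerator Plasmid Collection, a set of cancer-associated alleles assembled for systematic functional testing of variants. It serves as a source clone for building expression vectors carrying this constitutively active KRAS mutant.
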