Addgene plasmid #81665: pDONR223_KRAS_p.G12V
Purpose: Gateway Donor vector containing KRAS,part of the Target Accelerator Plasmid Collection.
Depositing lab: Jesse Boehm & William Hahn & David Root. Depositing organization: Broad Institute. Publication: Systematic Functional Interrogation of Rare Cancer Variants Identifies Oncogenic Alleles. Kim E, Ilic N, Shrestha Y, Zou L, Kamburov A, Zhu C, Yang X, Lubonja R, Tran N, Nguyen C, Lawrence MS, Piccioni F, Bagul M, Doench JG, Chouinard CR, Wu X, Hogstrom L, Natoli T, Tamayo P, Horn H, Corsello SM, Lage K, Root DE, Subramanian A, Golub TR, Getz G, Boehm JS, Hahn WC. Cancer Discov. 2016 Jul;6(7):714-26. doi: 10.1158/2159-8290.CD-16-0160. Epub 2016 May 4. PubMed 27147599.
Backbone
  Vector backbone: pDONR223
  Backbone manufacturer: Invitrogen
  Backbone size w/o insert (bp): 2790
  Vector type: Gateway Entry vector
Growth in bacteria
  Bacterial resistance: Spectinomycin, 50 μg/mL
  Growth temperature: 37°C
  Growth strain: DH5alpha
  Copy number: High Copy
Gene/Insert
  Gene/Insert name: KRAS (alt name: NM_004985.4)
  Species: H. sapiens (human)
  Mutation: G12V
  Entrez Gene: KRAS (a.k.a. 'C-K-RAS, C-K-RAS, CFC2, K-RAS2A, K-RAS2B, K-RAS4A, K-RAS4B, K-Ras, K-Ras 2, KI-RAS, KRAS1, KRAS2, NS, NS3, OES, RALD, RASK2, c-Ki-ras, c-Ki-ras2)
  Promoter: None
  Cloning method: Gateway Cloning
  Sequencing primers: 5′ M13pUC-fwd; 3′ M13-Rev
Terms and licenses: Academic/Nonprofit Terms; Industry Terms: Not Available to Industry
Depositor comments: Closed state: stop codon immediately follows insert
How to cite: pDONR223_KRAS_p.G12V was a gift from Jesse Boehm & William Hahn & David Root (Addgene plasmid # 81665 ; http://n2t.net/addgene:81665 ; RRID:Addgene_81665)
