>Addgene plasmid #81665 | pDONR223_KRAS_p.G12V | depositor partial sequence | sequence record 154984 | Insert sequence
ATGACTGAATATAAACTTGTGGTAGTTGGAGCTGTTGGCGTAGGCAAGAGTGCCTTGACGATACAGCTAA
TTCAGAATCATTTTGTGGACGAATATGATCCAACAATAGAGGATTCCTACAGGAAGCAAGTAGTAATTGA
TGGAGAAACCTGTCTCTTGGATATTCTCGACACAGCAGGTCAAGAGGAGTACAGTGCAATGAGGGACCAG
TACATGAGGACTGGGGAGGGCTTTCTTTGTGTATTTGCCATAAATAATACTAAATCATTTGAAGATATTC
ACCATTATAGAGAACAAATTAAAAGAGTTAAGGACTCTGAAGATGTACCTATGGTCCTAGTAGGAAATAA
ATGTGATTTGCCTTCTAGAACAGTAGACACAAAACAGGCTCAGGACTTAGCAAGAAGTTATGGAATTCCT
TTTATTGAAACATCAGCAAAGACAAGACAGGGTGTTGATGATGCCTTCTATACATTAGTTCGAGAAATTC
GAAAACATAAAGAAAAGATGAGCAAAGATGGTAAAAAGAAGAAAAAGAAGTCAAAGACAAAGTGTGTAAT
TATG
